>Addgene plasmid #160824 | pXWStetO | addgene full sequence | sequence record 316633 | Addgene NGS Result
GGCTTCCTCGCTCACTGACTCGCTGCGCTCGGTCGTTCGGCTGCGGCGAGCGGTATCAGCTCACTCAAAG
GCGGTAATCTCGAGTCCCGTCAAGTCAGCGTAATGCTCTGCCAGTGTTACAACCAATTAACCAATTCTGA
TTAGAAAAACTCATCGAGCATCAAATGAAACTGCAATTTATTCATATCAGGATTATCGATACCATATTTT
TGAAAAAGCCGTTTCTGTAATGAAGGAGAAAACTCACCGAGGCAGTTCCATAGGATGGCAAGATCCTGGT
ATCGGTCTGCGATTCCGACTCGTCCAACATCAATACAACCTATTAATTTCCCCTCGTCAAAAATAAGGTT
ATCAAGTGAGAAATCACCATGAGTGACGACTGAATCCGGTGAGAATGGCAAAAGCTTATGCATTTCTTTC
CAGACTTGTTCAACAGGCCAGCCATTACGCTCGTCATCAAAATCACTCGCATCAACCAAACCGTTATTCA
TTCGTGATTGCGCCTGAGCGAGACGAAATACGCGATCGCTGTTAAAAGGACAATTACAAACAGGAATCGA
ATGCAACCGGCGCAGGAACACTGCCAGCGCATCAACAATATTTTCACCTGAATCAGGATATTCTTCTAAT
ACCTGGAATGCTGTTTTCCCGGGGATCGCAGTGGTGAGTAACCATGCATCATCAGGAGTACGGATAAAAT
GCTTGATGGTCGGAAGAGGCATAAATTCCGTCAGCCAGTTTAGTCTGACCATCTCATCTGTAACATCATT
GGCAACGCTACCTTTGCCATGTTTCAGAAACAACTCTGGCGCATCGGGCTTCCCATACAATCGATAGATT
GTCGCACCTGATTGCCCGACATTATCGCGAGCCCATTTATACCCATATAAATCAGCATCCATGTTGGAAT
TTAATCGCGGCCTGGAGCAAGACGTTTCCCGTTGAATATGGCTCATAACACCCCTTGTATTACTGTTTAT
GTAAGCAGACAGTTTTATTGTTCATGATGATATATTTTTATCTTGTGCAATGTAACATCAGAGATTTTGA
GACACAACGTGGCTTTGTTGAATAAATCGAACTTTTGCTGAGTTGAAGGATCAGATCACGCATCTTCCCG
ACAACGCAGACCGTTCCGTGGCAAAGCAAAAGTTCAAAATCACCAACTGGTCCACCTACAACAAAGCTCT
CATCAACCGTGGCTCCCTCACTTTCTGGCTGGATGATGGGGCGATTCAGGCCTGGTATGAGTCAGCAACA
CCTTCTTCACGAGGCAGACCTCAGCGCTAGCGGAGTGTATACTGGCTTACTATGTTGGCACTGATGAGGG
TGTCAGTGAAGTGCTTCATGTGGCAGGAGAAAAAAGGCTGCACCGGTGCGTCAGCAGAATATGTGATACA
GGATATATTCCGCTTCCTCGCTCACTGACTCGCTACGCTCGGTCGTTCGACTGCGGCGAGCGGAAATGGC
TTACGAACGGGGCGGAGATTTCCTGGAAGATGCCAGGAAGATACTTAACAGGGAAGTGAGAGGGCCGCGG
CAAAGCCGTTTTTCCATAGGCTCCGCCCCCTGACAAGCATCACGAAATCTGACGCTCAAATCAGTGGTGG
CGAAACCCGACAGGACTATAAAGATACCAGGCGTTTCCCCCTGGCGGCTCCCTCGTGCGCTCTCCTGTTC
CTGCCTTTCGGTTTACCGGTGTCATTCCGCTGTTATGGCCGCGTTTGTCTCATTCCACGCCTGACACTCA
GTTCCGGGTAGGCAGTTCGCTCCAAGCTGGACTGTATGCACGAACCCCCCGTTCAGTCCGACCGCTGCGC
CTTATCCGGTAACTATCGTCTTGAGTCCAACCCGGAAAGACATGCAAAAGCACCACTGGCAGCAGCCACT
GGTAATTGATTTAGAGGAGTTAGTCTTGAAGTCATGCGCCGGTTAAGGCTAAACTGAAAGGACAAGTTTT
GGTGACTGCGCTCCTCCAAGCCAGTTACCTCGGTTCAAAGAGTTGGTAGCTCAGAGAACCTTCAAAAAAC
CGCCCTGCAAGGCGGTTTTTTCGTTTTCAGAGCAAGAGATTACGCGCAGACCAAAACGATCTCAAGAAGA
TCATCTTATTAAGGGGTCTGACGCTCAGTGGAACGAAAACTCACGTTAAGGGATTTTGGTCATGAGATTA
TCAAAAAGGATCTTCACCTAGATCCTTTTAAATTAAAAATGAAGTTTTAAATCAATCTAAAGTATATATG
AGTAAACTTGGTCTGACAGTTACCAATGCTTAATCAGTGAGGCACCTATCTCAGCGATCTGTCTATTTCG
TTCATCCATAGTTGCCTGACTCCCCGTCGTGTAGATAACTACGATACGGGAGGGCTTACCATCTGGCCCC
AGTGCTGCAATGATACCGCGAGACCCACGCTCACCGGCTCCAGATTTATCAGCAATAAACCAGCCAGCCG
GAAGGGCCGAGCGCAGAAGTGGTCCTGCAACTTTATCCGCCTCCATCCAGTCTATTCCATGGTGCCACCT
GACGTCTAAGAAACCATTATTATCATGACATTAACCTATAAAAATAGGCGTATCACGAGGCAGAATTTCA
GATAAAAAAAATCCTTAGCTTTCGCTAAGGATGATTTCTGGAATTCGCGGCCGCTTCTAGAGTCCCTATC
AGTGATAGAGATACTAGAGCCAGGCATCAAATAAAACGAAAGGCTCAGTCGAAAGACTGGGCCTTTCGTT
TTATCTGTTGTTTGTCGGTGAACGCTCTCTACTAGAGTCACACTGGCTCACCTTCGGGTGGGCCTTTCTG
CGTTTATATACTAGTAGCGGCCGCTGCA
Features (pLannotate 1.2.2; 11 found; start..end, strand, type, name):
    141..956     -  CDS            KanR: aminoglycoside phosphotransferase; aph(3')-Ia; confers resistance to kanamycin in bacteria or G418 (Geneticin®) in eukaryotes
   1283..1309    +  misc_feature   bom (fragment): basis of mobility region from pBR322
   1408..1463    -  rep_origin     RSF ori (fragment): Plasmids containing the RSF 1030 origin of replication can be propagated in E. coli cells that contain additional plasmids with compatible origins.
   1551..2095    -  rep_origin     p15A ori: Plasmids containing the medium-copy-number p15A origin of replication can be propagated in E. coli cells that contain a second plasmid with the ColE1 origin.
   2261..2506    -  CDS            bla(M) (fragment): β-lactamase lacking the signal sequence; bla(M); allows cytosolic expression of β-lactamase
   2585..2628    -  terminator     bacterial terminator: putative bacterial transcription terminator
   2631..2652    +  misc_feature   BioBrick prefix: BioBrick prefix for parts that do not start with "ATG"
   2653..2675    +  promoter       PLtetO-1 promoter (fragment): modified phage lambda PL promoter with tet operator sites (Lutz and Bujard, 1997)
   2688..2759    +  terminator     rrnB T1 terminator: transcription terminator T1 from the E. coli rrnB gene
   2775..2802    +  terminator     T7Te terminator: phage T7 early transcription terminator
   2809..1       +  misc_feature   BioBrick suffix (across the origin): universal suffix for all parts
