[The description below was written by a language model from this plasmid's Addgene catalogue record and pLannotate feature annotations shown in this document.]
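Description:
pXWStetO is a small synthetic-biology plasmid for use in E. coli, built on the BioBrick vector pSB3K3 and carrying a single copy of a tetO "sponge" unit. The sequenced record is 2,828 nt, consistent with the 2,672 bp backbone plus the 156 bp insert. It replicates from a p15A origin, which is compatible with ColE1-type plasmids and so allows the sponge to be co-maintained with a separate circuit or reporter plasmid. The catalogue lists it as low copy. Selection is by kanamycin through the aph(3')-Ia aminoglycoside phosphotransferase gene. The short hits annotated as bom, RSF ori and a β-lactamase fragment are partial matches within the backbone, not functional modules. The plasmid has no complete ampicillin resistance gene.

The insert, named tetO-t, sits between the BioBrick prefix and suffix, with the EcoRI and PstI cloning sites preserved. It consists of a short element annotated as a fragment of the PLtetO-1 promoter, which corresponds to the tet operator sequence rather than a complete promoter. This is followed by the rrnB T1 and T7Te terminators. A further bacterial terminator lies upstream of the prefix, insulating the site from backbone transcription. No coding sequence or reporter is present in the insert, so the element acts purely as a decoy binding site for the TetR repressor.

The associated work describes protein-binding DNA sponges that titrate a transcription factor away from its target promoters, in order to tune gene expression and reduce protein toxicity. As the one-repeat version, pXWStetO presumably serves as the minimal unit or baseline in a series with more operator repeats, although the record does not describe those other constructs.
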