Addgene plasmid #160824: pXWStetO
Purpose: 1 repeat of tetO sponge
Depositing lab: Baojun Wang. Depositing organization: University of Edinburgh. Publication: Synthetic protein-binding DNA sponge as a tool to tune gene expression and mitigate protein toxicity. Wan X, Pinto F, Yu L, Wang B. Nat Commun. 2020 Nov 24;11(1):5961. doi: 10.1038/s41467-020-19552-9. PubMed 33235249.
Backbone
  Vector backbone: pSB3K3
  Backbone size w/o insert (bp): 2672
  Vector type: Synthetic Biology
Growth in bacteria
  Bacterial resistance: Kanamycin, 50 μg/mL
  Growth temperature: 30°C
  Growth strain: NEB Stable
  Copy number: Low Copy
Gene/Insert
  Gene/Insert name: tetO-t
  Species: Synthetic
  Insert size (bp): 156
  Cloning method: Restriction Enzyme; 5′ cloning site EcoRI (not destroyed); 3′ cloning site PstI (not destroyed)
  Sequencing primers: 5′ TGCCACCTGACGTCTAAGAA; 3′ ATTACCGCCTTTGAGTGAGC
Terms and licenses: Academic/Nonprofit Terms; Industry Terms: Not Available to Industry
How to cite: pXWStetO was a gift from Baojun Wang (Addgene plasmid # 160824 ; http://n2t.net/addgene:160824 ; RRID:Addgene_160824)
