>Addgene plasmid #160824 | pXWStetO | depositor partial sequence | sequence record 311325 | tetO-t
TCCCTATCAGTGATAGAGATACTAGAGCCAGGCATCAAATAAAACGAAAGGCTCAGTCGAAAGACTGGGC
CTTTCGTTTTATCTGTTGTTTGTCGGTGAACGCTCTCTACTAGAGTCACACTGGCTCACCTTCGGGTGGG
CCTTTCTGCGTTTATA
